>Addgene plasmid #213400 | pMDC32B-AtMIR390a-NbSu-2 | addgene full sequence | sequence record 422344 | Addgene NGS Result
CCAGCCAGCCAACAGCTCCCCGACCGGCAGCTCGGCACAAAATCACCACTCGATACAGGCAGCCCATCAG
TCCGGGACGGCGTCAGCGGGAGAGCCGTTGTAAGGCGGCAGACTTTGCTCATGTTACCGATGCTATTCGG
AAGAACGGCAACTAAGCTGCCGGGTTTGAAACACGGATGATCTCGCGGAGGGTAGCATGTTGATTGTAAC
GATGACAGAGCGTTGCTGCCTGTGATCACCGCGGTTTCAAAATCGGCTCCGTCGATACTATGTTATACGC
CAACTTTGAAAACAACTTTGAAAAAGCTGTTTTCTGGTATTTAAGGTTTTAGAATGCAAGGAACAGTGAA
TTGGAGTTCGTCTTGTTATAATTAGCTTCTTGGGGTATCTTTAAATACTGTAGAAAAGAGGAAGGAAATA
ATAAATGGCTAAAATGAGAATATCACCGGAATTGAAAAAACTGATCGAAAAATACCGCTGCGTAAAAGAT
ACGGAAGGAATGTCTCCTGCTAAGGTATATAAGCTGGTGGGAGAAAATGAAAACCTATATTTAAAAATGA
CGGACAGCCGGTATAAAGGGACCACCTATGATGTGGAACGGGAAAAGGACATGATGCTATGGCTGGAAGG
AAAGCTGCCTGTTCCAAAGGTCCTGCACTTTGAACGGCATGATGGCTGGAGCAATCTGCTCATGAGTGAG
GCCGATGGCGTCCTTTGCTCGGAAGAGTATGAAGATGAACAAAGCCCTGAAAAGATTATCGAGCTGTATG
CGGAGTGCATCAGGCTCTTTCACTCCATCGACATATCGGATTGTCCCTATACGAATAGCTTAGACAGCCG
CTTAGCCGAATTGGATTACTTACTGAATAACGATCTGGCCGATGTGGATTGCGAAAACTGGGAAGAAGAC
ACTCCATTTAAAGATCCGCGCGAGCTGTATGATTTTTTAAAGACGGAAAAGCCCGAAGAGGAACTTGTCT
TTTCCCACGGCGACCTGGGAGACAGCAACATCTTTGTGAAAGATGGCAAAGTAAGTGGCTTTATTGATCT
TGGGAGAAGCGGCAGGGCGGACAAGTGGTATGACATTGCCTTCTGCGTCCGGTCGATCAGGGAGGATATC
GGGGAAGAACAGTATGTCGAGCTATTTTTTGACTTACTGGGGATCAAGCCTGATTGGGAGAAAATAAAAT
ATTATATTTTACTGGATGAATTGTTTTAGTACCTAGAATGCATGACCAAAATCCCTTAACGTGAGTTTTC
GTTCCACTGAGCGTCAGACCCCGTAGAAAAGATCAAAGGATCTTCTTGAGATCCTTTTTTTCTGCGCGTA
ATCTGCTGCTTGCAAACAAAAAAACCACCGCTACCAGCGGTGGTTTGTTTGCCGGATCAAGAGCTACCAA
CTCTTTTTCCGAAGGTAACTGGCTTCAGCAGAGCGCAGATACCAAATACTGTCCTTCTAGTGTAGCCGTA
GTTAGGCCACCACTTCAAGAACTCTGTAGCACCGCCTACATACCTCGCTCTGCTAATCCTGTTACCAGTG
GCTGCTGCCAGTGGCGATAAGTCGTGTCTTACCGGGTTGGACTCAAGACGATAGTTACCGGATAAGGCGC
AGCGGTCGGGCTGAACGGGGGGTTCGTGCACACAGCCCAGCTTGGAGCGAACGACCTACACCGAACTGAG
ATACCTACAGCGTGAGCTATGAGAAAGCGCCACGCTTCCCGAAGGGAGAAAGGCGGACAGGTATCCGGTA
AGCGGCAGGGTCGGAACAGGAGAGCGCACGAGGGAGCTTCCAGGGGGAAACGCCTGGTATCTTTATAGTC
CTGTCGGGTTTCGCCACCTCTGACTTGAGCGTCGATTTTTGTGATGCTCGTCAGGGGGGCGGAGCCTATG
GAAAAACGCCAGCAACGCGGCCTTTTTACGGTTCCTGGCCTTTTGCTGGCCTTTTGCTCACATGTTCTTT
CCTGCGTTATCCCCTGATTCTGTGGATAACCGTATTACCGCCTTTGAGTGAGCTGATACCGCTCGCCGCA
GCCGAACGACCGAGCGCAGCGAGTCAGTGAGCGAGGAAGCGGAAGAGCGCCTGATGCGGTATTTTCTCCT
TACGCATCTGTGCGGTATTTCACACCGCATATGGTGCACTCTCAGTACAATCTGCTCTGATGCCGCATAG
TTAAGCCAGTATACACTCCGCTATCGCTACGTGACTGGGTCATGGCTGCGCCCCGACACCCGCCAACACC
CGCTGACGCGCCCTGACGGGCTTGTCTGCTCCCGGCATCCGCTTACAGACAAGCTGTGACCGTCTCCGGG
AGCTGCATGTGTCAGAGGTTTTCACCGTCATCACCGAAACGCGCGAGGCAGGGTGCCTTGATGTGGGCGC
CGGCGGTCGAGTGGCGACGGCGCGGCTTGTCCGCGCCCTGGTAGATTGCCTGGCCGTAGGCCAGCCATTT
TTGAGCGGCCAGCGGCCGCGATAGGCCGACGCGAAGCGGCGGGGCGTAGGGAGCGCAGCGACCGAAGGGT
AGGCGCTTTTTGCAGCTCTTCGGCTGTGCGCTGGCCAGACAGTTATGCACAGGCCAGGCGGGTTTTAAGA
GTTTTAATAAGTTTTAAAGAGTTTTAGGCGGAAAAATCGCCTTTTTTCTCTTTTATATCAGTCACTTACA
TGTGTGACCGGTTCCCAATGTACGGCTTTGGGTTCCCAATGTACGGGTTCCGGTTCCCAATGTACGGCTT
TGGGTTCCCAATGTACGTGCTATCCACAGGAAAGAGAACTTTTCGACCTTTTTCCCCTGCTAGGGCAATT
TGCCCTAGCATCTGCTCCGTACATTAGGAACCGGCGGATGCTTCGCCCTCGATCAGGTTGCGGTAGCGCA
TGACTAGGATCGGGCCAGCCTGCCCCGCCTCCTCCTTCAAATCGTACTCCGGCAGGTCATTTGACCCGAT
CAGCTTGCGCACGGTGAAACAGAACTTCTTGAACTCTCCGGCGCTGCCACTGCGTTCGTAGATCGTCTTG
AACAACCATCTGGCTTCTGCCTTGCCTGCGGCGCGGCGTGCCAGGCGGTAGAGAAAACGGCCGATGCCGG
GATCGATCAAAAAGTAATCGGGGTGAACCGTCAGCACGTCCGGGTTCTTGCCTTCTGTGATCTCGCGGTA
CATCCAATCAGCTAGCTCGATCTCGATGTACTCCGGCCGCCCGGTTTCGCTCTTTACGATCTTGTAGCGG
CTAATCAAGGCTTCACCCTCGGATACCGTCACCAGGCGGCCGTTCTTGGCCTTCTTCGTACGCTGCATGG
CAACGTGCGTGGTGTTTAACCGAATGCAGGTTTCTACCAGGTCGTCTTTCTGCTTTCCGCCATCGGCTCG
CCGGCAGAACTTGAGTACGTCCGCAACGTGTGGACGGAACACGCGGCCGGGCTTGTCTCCCTTCCCTTCC
CGGTATCGGTTCATGGATTCGGTTAGATGGGAAACCGCCATCAGTACCAGGTCGTAATCCCACACACTGG
CCATGCCGGCCGGCCCTGCGGAAACCTCTACGTGCCCGTCTGGAAGCTCGTAGCGGATCACCTCGCCAGC
TCGTCGGTCACGCTTCGACAGACGGAAAACGGCCACGTCCATGATGCTGCGACTATCGCGGGTGCCCACG
TCATAGAGCATCGGAACGAAAAAATCTGGTTGCTCGTCGCCCTTGGGCGGCTTCCTAATCGACGGCGCAC
CGGCTGCCGGCGGTTGCCGGGATTCTTTGCGGATTCGATCAGCGGCCGCTTGCCACGATTCACCGGGGCG
TGCTTCTGCCTCGATGCGTTGCCGCTGGGCGGCCTGCGCGGCCTTCAACTTCTCCACCAGGTCATCACCC
AGCGCCGCGCCGATTTGTACCGGGCCGGATGGTTTGCGACCGCTCACGCCGATTCCTCGGGCTTGGGGGT
TCCAGTGCCATTGCAGGGCCGGCAGGCAACCCAGCCGCTTACGCCTGGCCAACCGCCCGTTCCTCCACAC
ATGGGGCATTCCACGGCGTCGGTGCCTGGTTGTTCTTGATTTTCCATGCCGCCTCCTTTAGCCGCTAAAA
TTCATCTACTCATTTATTCATTTGCTCATTTACTCTGGTAGCTGCGCGATGTATTCAGATAGCAGCTCGG
TAATGGTCTTGCCTTGGCGTACCGCGTACATCTTCAGCTTGGTGTGATCCTCCGCCGGCAACTGAAAGTT
GACCCGCTTCATGGCTGGCGTGTCTGCCAGGCTGGCCAACGTTGCAGCCTTGCTGCTGCGTGCGCTCGGA
CGGCCGGCACTTAGCGTGTTTGTGCTTTTGCTCATTTTCTCTTTACCTCATTAACTCAAATGAGTTTTGA
TTTAATTTCAGCGGCCAGCGCCTGGACCTCGCGGGCAGCGTCGCCCTCGGGTTCTGATTCAAGAACGGTT
GTGCCGGCGGCGGCAGTGCCTGGGTAGCTCACGCGCTGCGTGATACGGGACTCAAGAATGGGCAGCTCGT
ACCCGGCCAGCGCCTCGGCAACCTCACCGCCGATGCGCGTGCCTTTGATCGCCCGCGACACGACAAAGGC
CGCTTGTAGCCTTCCATCCGTGACCTCAATGCGCTGCTTAACCAGCTCCACCAGGTCGGCGGTGGCCCAT
ATGTCGTAAGGGCTTGGCTGCACCGGAATCAGCACGAAGTCGGCTGCCTTGATCGCGGACACAGCCAAGT
CCGCCGCCTGGGGCGCTCCGTCGATCACTACGAAGTCGCGCCGGCCGATGGCCTTCACGTCGCGGTCAAT
CGTCGGGCGGTCGATGCCGACAACGGTTAGCGGTTGATCTTCCCGCACGGCCGCCCAATCGCGGGCACTG
CCCTGGGGATCGGAATCGACTAACAGAACATCGGCCCCGGCGAGTTGCAGGGCGCGGGCTAGATGGGTTG
CGATGGTCGTCTTGCCTGACCCGCCTTTCTGGTTAAGTACAGCGATAACCTTCATGCGTTCCCCTTGCGT
ATTTGTTTATTTACTCATCGCATCATATACGCAGCGACCGCATGACGCAAGCTGTTTTACTCAAATACAC
ATCACCTTTTTAGACGGCGGCGCTCGGTTTCTTCAGCGGCCAAGCTGGCCGGCCAGGCCGCCAGCTTGGC
ATCAGACAAACCGGCCAGGATTTCATGCAGCCGCACGGTTGAGACGTGCGCGGGCGGCTCGAACACGTAC
CCGGCCGCGATCATCTCCGCCTCGATCTCTTCGGTAATGAAAAACGGTTCGTCCTGGCCGTCCTGGTGCG
GTTTCATGCTTGTTCCTCTTGGCGTTCATTCTCGGCGGCCGCCAGGGCGTCGGCCTCGGTCAATGCGTCC
TCACGGAAGGCACCGCGCCGCCTGGCCTCGGTGGGCGTCACTTCCTCGCTGCGCTCAAGTGCGCGGTACA
GGGTCGAGCGATGCACGCCAAGCAGTGCAGCCGCCTCTTTCACGGTGCGGCCTTCCTGGTCGATCAGCTC
GCGGGCGTGCGCGATCTGTGCCGGGGTGAGGGTAGGGCGGGGGCCAAACTTCACGCCTCGGGCCTTGGCG
GCCTCGCGCCCGCTCCGGGTGCGGTCGATGATTAGGGAACGCTCGAACTCGGCAATGCCGGCGAACACGG
TCAACACCATGCGGCCGGCCGGCGTGGTGGTGTCGGCCCACGGCTCTGCCAGGCTACGCAGGCCCGCGCC
GGCCTCCTGGATGCGCTCGGCAATGTCCAGTAGGTCGCGGGTGCTGCGGGCCAGGCGGTCTAGCCTGGTC
ACTGTCACAACGTCGCCAGGGCGTAGGTGGTCAAGCATCCTGGCCAGCTCCGGGCGGTCGCGCCTGGTGC
CGGTGATCTTCTCGGAAAACAGCTTGGTGCAGCCGGCCGCGTGCAGTTCGGCCCGTTGGTTGGTCAAGTC
CTGGTCGTCGGTGCTGACGCGGGCATAGCCCAGCAGGCCAGCGGCGGCGCTCTTGTTCATGGCGTAATGT
CTCCGGTTCTAGTCGCAAGTATTCTACTTTATGCGACTAAAACACGCGACAAGAAAACGCCAGGAAAAGG
GCAGGGCGGCAGCCTGTCGCGTAACTTAGGACTTGTGCGACATGTCGTTTTCAGAAGACGGCTGCACTGA
ACGTCAGAAGCCGACTGCACTATAGCAGCGGAGGGGTTGGATCAAAGTACTTTGATCCCGAGGGGAACCC
TGTGGTTGGCATGCACATACAAATGGACGAACGGATAAACCTTTTCACGCCCTTTTAAATATCCGATTAT
TCTAATAAACGCTCTTTTCTCTTAGGTTTACCCGCCAATATATCCTGTCAAACACTGATAGTTTAAACTG
AAGGCGGGAAACGACAATCTGATCCAAGCTCAAGCTGCTCTAGCATTCGCCATTCAGGCTGCGCAACTGT
TGGGAAGGGCGATCGGTGCGGGCCTCTTCGCTATTACGCCAGCTGGCGAAAGGGGGATGTGCTGCAAGGC
GATTAAGTTGGGTAACGCCAGGGTTTTCCCAGTCACGACGTTGTAAAACGACGGCCAGTGCCAAGCTTGC
ATGCCTGCAGGTCAACATGGTGGAGCACGACACACTTGTCTACTCCAAAAATATCAAAGATACAGTCTCA
GAAGACCAAAGGGCAATTGAGACTTTTCAACAAAGGGTAATATCCGGAAACCTCCTCGGATTCCATTGCC
CAGCTATCTGTCACTTTATTGTGAAGATAGTGGAAAAGGAAGGTGGCTCCTACAAATGCCATCATTGCGA
TAAAGGAAAGGCCATCGTTGAAGATGCCTCTGCCGACAGTGGTCCCAAAGATGGACCCCCACCCACGAGG
AGCATCGTGGAAAAAGAAGACGTTCCAACCACGTCTTCAAAGCAAGTGGATTGATGTGATAACATGGTGG
AGCACGACACACTTGTCTACTCCAAAAATATCAAAGATACAGTCTCAGAAGACCAAAGGGCAATTGAGAC
TTTTCAACAAAGGGTAATATCCGGAAACCTCCTCGGATTCCATTGCCCAGCTATCTGTCACTTTATTGTG
AAGATAGTGGAAAAGGAAGGTGGCTCCTACAAATGCCATCATTGCGATAAAGGAAAGGCCATCGTTGAAG
ATGCCTCTGCCGACAGTGGTCCCAAAGATGGACCCCCACCCACGAGGAGCATCGTGGAAAAAGAAGACGT
TCCAACCACGTCTTCAAAGCAAGTGGATTGATGTGATATCTCCACTGACGTAAGGGATGACGCACAATCC
CACTATCCTTCGCAAGACCCTTCCTCTATATAAGGAAGTTCATTTCATTTGGAGAGGACCTCGACTCTAG
AGGATCCCCGGGTACCGGGCCCCCCCTCGAGGCGCGCCAAGCTATCAAACAAGTTTGTACAAAAAAGCAG
GCTCCGCGGCCGCCCCCTTCACCTATAGGGGGGAAAAAAAGGTAGTCATCAGATATATATTTTGGTAAGA
AAATATAGAAATGAATAATTTCACGTTTAACGAAGAGGAGATGACGTGTGTTCCTTCGAACCCGAGTTTT
GTTCGTCTATAAATAGCACCTTCTCTTCTCCTTCTTCCTCACTTCCATCTTTTTAGCTTCACTATCTCTC
TATAATCGGTTTTATCTTTCTCTAAGTCACAACCCAAAAAAACAAAGTAGAGAAGAATCTGTATGTATGA
CTCCCGGAATTCCAATGATGATCACATTCGTTATCTATTTTTTTGGAATTCCGTGAGTCATACACATTGG
CTCTTCTTACTACAATGAAAAAGGCCGAGGCAAAACGCCTAAAATCACTTGAGAATCAATTCTTTTTACT
GTCCATTTAAGCTATCTTTTATAAACGTGTCTTATTTTCTATCTCTTTTGTTTAAACTAAGAAACTATAG
TATTTTGTCTAAAACAAAACATGAAAGAACAGATTAGATCTCATCTTTAGTCTCAAGGGTGGGCGCGCCG
ACCCAGCTTTCTTGTACAAAGTGGTTCGATAATTCTTAATTAACTAGTTCTAGAGCGGCCGCCACCGCGG
TGGAGCTCGAATTTCCCCGATCGTTCAAACATTTGGCAATAAAGTTTCTTAAGATTGAATCCTGTTGCCG
GTCTTGCGATGATTATCATATAATTTCTGTTGAATTACGTTAAGCATGTAATAATTAACATGTAATGCAT
GACGTTATTTATGAGATGGGTTTTTATGATTAGAGTCCCGCAATTATACATTTAATACGCGATAGAAAAC
AAAATATAGCGCGCAAACTAGGATAAATTATCGCGCGCGGTGTCATCTATGTTACTAGATCGGGAATTCG
TAATCATGTCATAGCTGTTTCCTGTGTGAAATTGTTATCCGCTCACAATTCCACACAACATACGAGCCGG
AAGCATAAAGTGTAAAGCCTGGGGTGCCTAATGAGTGAGCTAACTCACATTAATTGCGTTGCGCTCACTG
CCCGCTTTCCAGTCGGGAAACCTGTCGTGCCAGCTGCATTAATGAATCGGCCAACGCGCGGGGAGAGGCG
GTTTGCGTATTGGCTAGAGCAGCTTGCCAACATGGTGGAGCACGACACTCTCGTCTACTCCAAGAATATC
AAAGATACAGTCTCAGAAGACCAAAGGGCTATTGAGACTTTTCAACAAAGGGTAATATCGGGAAACCTCC
TCGGATTCCATTGCCCAGCTATCTGTCACTTCATCAAAAGGACAGTAGAAAAGGAAGGTGGCACCTACAA
ATGCCATCATTGCGATAAAGGAAAGGCTATCGTTCAAGATGCCTCTGCCGACAGTGGTCCCAAAGATGGA
CCCCCACCCACGAGGAGCATCGTGGAAAAAGAAGACGTTCCAACCACGTCTTCAAAGCAAGTGGATTGAT
GTGAACATGGTGGAGCACGACACTCTCGTCTACTCCAAGAATATCAAAGATACAGTCTCAGAAGACCAAA
GGGCTATTGAGACTTTTCAACAAAGGGTAATATCGGGAAACCTCCTCGGATTCCATTGCCCAGCTATCTG
TCACTTCATCAAAAGGACAGTAGAAAAGGAAGGTGGCACCTACAAATGCCATCATTGCGATAAAGGAAAG
GCTATCGTTCAAGATGCCTCTGCCGACAGTGGTCCCAAAGATGGACCCCCACCCACGAGGAGCATCGTGG
AAAAAGAAGACGTTCCAACCACGTCTTCAAAGCAAGTGGATTGATGTGATATCTCCACTGACGTAAGGGA
TGACGCACAATCCCACTATCCTTCGCAAGACCCTTCCTCTATATAAGGAAGTTCATTTCATTTGGAGAGG
ACACGCTGAAATCACCAGTCTCTCTCTACAAATCTATCTCTCTCGAGCTTTCGCAGATCCGGGGGGCAAT
GAGATATGAAAAAGCCTGAACTCACCGCGACGTCTGTCGAGAAGTTTCTGATCGAAAAGTTCGACAGCGT
CTCCGACCTGATGCAGCTCTCGGAGGGCGAAGAATCTCGTGCTTTCAGCTTCGATGTAGGAGGGCGTGGA
TATGTCCTGCGGGTAAATAGCTGCGCCGATGGTTTCTACAAAGATCGTTATGTTTATCGGCACTTTGCAT
CGGCCGCGCTCCCGATTCCGGAAGTGCTTGACATTGGGGAGTTTAGCGAGAGCCTGACCTATTGCATCTC
CCGCCGTTCACAGGGTGTCACGTTGCAAGACCTGCCTGAAACCGAACTGCCCGCTGTTCTACAACCGGTC
GCGGAGGCTATGGATGCGATCGCTGCGGCCGATCTTAGCCAGACGAGCGGGTTCGGCCCATTCGGACCGC
AAGGAATCGGTCAATACACTACATGGCGTGATTTCATATGCGCGATTGCTGATCCCCATGTGTATCACTG
GCAAACTGTGATGGACGACACCGTCAGTGCGTCCGTCGCGCAGGCTCTCGATGAGCTGATGCTTTGGGCC
GAGGACTGCCCCGAAGTCCGGCACCTCGTGCACGCGGATTTCGGCTCCAACAATGTCCTGACGGACAATG
GCCGCATAACAGCGGTCATTGACTGGAGCGAGGCGATGTTCGGGGATTCCCAATACGAGGTCGCCAACAT
CTTCTTCTGGAGGCCGTGGTTGGCTTGTATGGAGCAGCAGACGCGCTACTTCGAGCGGAGGCATCCGGAG
CTTGCAGGATCGCCACGACTCCGGGCGTATATGCTCCGCATTGGTCTTGACCAACTCTATCAGAGCTTGG
TTGACGGCAATTTCGATGATGCAGCTTGGGCGCAGGGTCGATGCGACGCAATCGTCCGATCCGGAGCCGG
GACTGTCGGGCGTACACAAATCGCCCGCAGAAGCGCGGCCGTCTGGACCGATGGCTGTGTAGAAGTACTC
GCCGATAGTGGAAACCGACGCCCCAGCACTCGTCCGAGGGCAAAGAAATAGAGTAGATGCCGACCGGGAT
CTGTCGATCGACAAGCTCGAGTTTCTCCATAATAATGTGTGAGTAGTTCCCAGATAAGGGAATTAGGGTT
CCTATAGGGTTTCGCTCATGTGTTGAGCATATAAGAAACCCTTAGTATGTATTTGTATTTGTAAAATACT
TCTATCAATAAAATTTCTAATTCCTAAAACCAAAATCCAGTACTAAAATCCAGATCCCCCGAATTAATTC
GGCGTTAATTCAGTACATTAAAAACGTCCGCAATGTGTTATTAAGTTGTCTAAGCGTCAATTTGTTTACA
CCACAATATATCCTGCCA
Features (pLannotate 1.2.2; 25 found; start..end, strand, type, name):
    425..1219    +  CDS            KanR: aminoglycoside phosphotransferase; aphA-3; confers resistance to kanamycin
   1306..1894    +  rep_origin     ori: high-copy-number ColE1/pMB1/pBR322/pUC origin of replication
   2080..2220    -  misc_feature   bom: basis of mobility region from pBR322
   2322..2361    -  CDS            rop (fragment): Rop protein, which maintains plasmids at low copy number; rop
   2564..2758    -  rep_origin     pVS1 oriV: origin of replication for the Pseudomonas plasmid pVS1 (Heeb et al., 2000)
   2824..3897    -  CDS            pVS1 RepA: replication protein from the Pseudomonas plasmid pVS1 (Heeb et al., 2000)
   4326..4955    -  CDS            pVS1 StaA: stability protein from the Pseudomonas plasmid pVS1 (Heeb et al., 2000)
   5515..5916    -  CDS            Y4CG_SINFN (fragment): Protein inferred from homology: Swiss-Prot protein existence level 3. From Sinorhizobium fredii (strain NBRC 101917 / NGR234).
   6256..6280    -  misc_feature   RB T-DNA repeat: right border repeat from nopaline C58 T-DNA
   6346..6500    -  CDS            lacZα (fragment): LacZα fragment of β-galactosidase; lacZ fragment
   6503..6523    -  misc_feature   MCS (fragment): pUC18/19 multiple cloning site
   6598..7269    +  promoter       CaMV 35S promoter (enhanced): cauliflower mosaic virus 35S promoter with a duplicated enhancer region
   7271..7297    -  misc_feature   MCS (fragment): pUC18/19 multiple cloning site
   7329..7353    +  protein_bind   attB1: mutant version of attB; recombination site for the Gateway® BP reaction BP Clonase™
   7911..7935    -  protein_bind   attB2: mutant version of attB; recombination site for the Gateway® BP reaction BP Clonase™
   7953..7988    -  misc_feature   MCS (fragment): pBluescript multiple cloning site
   7999..8251    +  terminator     NOS terminator: nopaline synthase terminator and poly(A) signal
   8290..8312    -  protein_bind   lac operator (fragment): The lac repressor binds to the lac operator to inhibit transcription in E. coli. This inhibition can be relieved by adding lactose or isopropyl-β-D-thiogalactopyranoside (IPTG). lac repressor encoded by lacI
   8316..8346    -  promoter       lac promoter: promoter for the E. coli lac operon
   8361..8382    -  protein_bind   CAP binding site: CAP binding activates transcription in the presence of cAMP. E. coli catabolite activator protein
   8395..8483    -  CDS            lacI (fragment): lac repressor; lacI; The lac repressor binds to the lac operator to inhibit transcription in E. coli. This inhibition can be relieved by adding lactose or isopropyl-β-D-thiogalactopyranoside (IPTG).
   8573..9249    +  promoter       CaMV 35S promoter (enhanced): cauliflower mosaic virus 35S promoter with a duplicated enhancer region
   9316..10341   +  CDS            HygR: hygromycin B phosphotransferase confers resistance to hygromycin
  10382..10556   +  polyA_signal   CaMV poly(A) signal: cauliflower mosaic virus polyadenylation signal
  10634..10658   -  misc_feature   LB T-DNA repeat: left border repeat from nopaline C58 T-DNA
