[The description below was written by a language model from this plasmid's Addgene catalogue record and pLannotate feature annotations shown in this document.]
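Description:
pMDC32B-AtMIR390a-NbSu-2 is a binary T-DNA plant expression vector of about 10.65 kb, built on a pMDC32 backbone from which a BsaI site has been removed. Outside the T-DNA it carries a kanamycin resistance gene (aphA-3 type aminoglycoside phosphotransferase) for bacterial selection and a high-copy ColE1/pMB1-type origin with the pBR322 bom region for propagation in E. coli. It also has the pVS1 oriV, RepA and StaA functions, which allow replication and stable maintenance in Agrobacterium. Nopaline-type right and left border repeats delimit the segment that is transferred into plant cells.

Within the T-DNA there are two expression units. The payload is a 521 bp insert derived from the Arabidopsis thaliana MIR390a precursor (AT2G38325), in which the native miRNA/miRNA* duplex has been replaced by artificial miRNA and amiRNA* sequences directed against the Nicotiana benthamiana SULFUR gene. It sits between attB1 and attB2 Gateway recombination sites, downstream of an enhanced CaMV 35S promoter with duplicated enhancer (2x35S) and upstream of the NOS terminator; the cloning method itself is not recorded. Transcription yields a foldback precursor that the plant's miRNA processing machinery trims into the 21-nucleotide amiRNA, which then guides silencing of the target transcript. The second unit places a hygromycin phosphotransferase gene under another enhanced 35S promoter with the CaMV poly(A) signal, providing hygromycin selection of transformed plant tissue. Residual lacZα, lac promoter/operator and polylinker fragments are carry-over from the parental vector.

According to the record, the construct is used to express an amiRNA against SULFUR in N. benthamiana, and the associated publication concerns systemic silencing of an endogenous plant gene by mobile 21-nucleotide artificial small RNAs.
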