Addgene plasmid #213400: pMDC32B-AtMIR390a-NbSu-2
Purpose: Plant expression vector (2x35S) for expressing an amiRNA against Nicotiana benthamiana SULFUR gene from AtMIR390a precursor
Depositing lab: Alberto Carbonell. Depositing organization: Instituto de Biologia Molecular y Celular de Plantas. Publication: Systemic silencing of an endogenous plant gene by two classes of mobile 21-nucleotide artificial small RNAs. Cisneros AE, de la Torre-Montana A, Carbonell A. Plant J. 2022 May;110(4):1166-1181. doi: 10.1111/tpj.15730. Epub 2022 Mar 27. PubMed 35277899.
Backbone
  Vector backbone: pMDC32
  Backbone size w/o insert (bp): 10133
  Total vector size (bp): 10654
  Modifications to backbone: BsaI site removed
  Vector type: Plant Expression
  Selectable markers: Hygromycin
Growth in bacteria
  Bacterial resistance: Kanamycin, 50 μg/mL
  Growth temperature: 37°C
  Growth strain: DH5alpha
  Copy number: High Copy
Gene/Insert
  Gene/Insert name: Arabidopsis MIR390a precursor including amiRNA/amiRNA* sequences for silencing N. benthamiana SULFUR gene (alt name: 35S:amiR-NbSu-2)
  Species: A. thaliana (mustard weed)
  Insert size (bp): 521
  GenBank ID: AT2G38325
  Promoter: 2x35S
  Cloning method: Unknown
  Sequencing primers: 5′ attB1 (ACAAGTTTGTACAAAAAAGCAGGCT); 3′ attB2 (ACCACTTTGTACAAGAAAGCTGGGT)
Terms and licenses: Academic/Nonprofit Terms; Industry Terms: Not Available to Industry
How to cite: pMDC32B-AtMIR390a-NbSu-2 was a gift from Alberto Carbonell (Addgene plasmid # 213400 ; http://n2t.net/addgene:213400 ; RRID:Addgene_213400)
